Addgene plasmid #180670: pMYT017
Purpose: Encodes LacI as a Type 3 part to be used in the Dueber YTK and Ellis MYT systems
Depositing lab: Tom Ellis. Depositing organization: Imperial College London. Publication: A Multiplex MoClo Toolkit for Extensive and Flexible Engineering of Saccharomyces cerevisiae. Shaw WM, Khalil AS, Ellis T. ACS Synth Biol. 2023 Nov 6. doi: 10.1021/acssynbio.3c00423. PubMed 37930278.
Backbone
  Vector backbone: pYTK001
  Backbone manufacturer: John Dueber
  Vector type: Synthetic Biology
Growth in bacteria
  Bacterial resistance: Chloramphenicol, 25 μg/mL
  Growth temperature: 37°C
  Growth strain: DH5alpha
  Copy number: High Copy
Gene/Insert
  Gene/Insert name: LacI
  Species: Synthetic
  Cloning method: Restriction Enzyme; 5′ cloning site Unknown (unknown if destroyed)
Terms and licenses: Academic/Nonprofit Terms; Industry Terms: Not Available to Industry
How to cite: pMYT017 was a gift from Tom Ellis (Addgene plasmid # 180670 ; http://n2t.net/addgene:180670 ; RRID:Addgene_180670)
