[The description below was written by a language model from this plasmid's Addgene catalogue record and pLannotate feature annotations shown in this document.]
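Description:
pMYT017 is a small (about 2.8 kb) synthetic-biology part plasmid built in the pYTK001 entry backbone of the yeast MoClo toolkit. It stores the LacI coding sequence as a Type 3 part, the position reserved for coding sequences in the hierarchical Golden Gate assembly scheme shared by the YTK system and the Multiplex Yeast Toolkit (MYT). The plasmid is maintained in E. coli through a high-copy ColE1/pUC-type origin of replication and is selected with chloramphenicol. Resistance comes from a chloramphenicol acetyltransferase (cat) gene driven by its own promoter and followed by a minimal lambda t0 terminator.

The payload is a single open reading frame of roughly 1.1 kb annotated as lacI, the E. coli lactose operon repressor, which binds operator DNA and is released by allolactose or similar inducers. The catalogue lists the insert's species as synthetic, although the feature table matches it to the E. coli K12 protein. No promoter, terminator, tag or yeast-specific element is annotated around the insert. This fits a part plasmid, whose stored sequence is not meant to be expressed from this vector but to be excised and joined to separate promoter and terminator parts in a transcription-unit assembly. The flanking Type IIS restriction sites and overhangs that define a Type 3 part are not annotated in the feature table, and the record gives the cloning sites as unknown.

The stated purpose is to supply LacI as a modular component for engineering Saccharomyces cerevisiae with these toolkits, presumably for building repressor-based, inducible gene regulation, though the record does not describe specific downstream applications.
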