Features (pLannotate 1.2.2; 5 found; start..end, strand, type, name):
     13..1092    +  CDS            lacI: LACI_ECOLI - Experimental evidence at protein level: Swiss-Prot protein existence level 1. Repressor of the lactose operon. Binds allolactose as an inducer. From Escherichia coli (strain K12).
   1148..1182    -  terminator     lambda t0 terminator: minimal transcription terminator from phage lambda (Scholtissek and Grosse, 1987)
   1256..1912    -  CDS            cat: CAT_ECOLX - Experimental evidence at protein level: Swiss-Prot protein existence level 1. This enzyme is an effector of chloramphenicol resistance in bacteria. From Escherichia coli. This protein is used as a marker in many commonly used cloning vectors, such as pACYC184.
   1913..2010    -  promoter       cat promoter: promoter of the E. coli cat gene encoding chloramphenicol acetyltransferase
   2094..2682    +  rep_origin     ori: high-copy-number ColE1/pMB1/pBR322/pUC origin of replication
>Addgene plasmid #180670 | pMYT017 | addgene full sequence | sequence record 369330 | Addgene NGS Result
AGTCGGTCTCATATGAAGCCAGTTACATTATACGACGTTGCTGAATACGCTGGTGTTTCTTACCAAACTG
TTTCCAGAGTTGTTAATCAAGCCTCTCACGTTTCTGCTAAGACCAGAGAAAAAGTTGAAGCTGCTATGGC
TGAATTGAACTACATTCCAAATAGAGTCGCTCAACAATTGGCTGGTAAACAGTCTTTGTTGATTGGTGTT
GCTACTTCTTCTTTGGCTTTACATGCTCCATCTCAAATAGTTGCTGCCATTAAGTCAAGAGCTGATCAAT
TGGGTGCTTCCGTTGTTGTTTCTATGGTTGAAAGATCAGGTGTTGAAGCTTGTAAAGCTGCTGTTCATAA
TTTGTTGGCCCAAAGAGTTTCCGGTTTGATTATTAACTACCCATTGGATGATCAAGATGCCATTGCTGTT
GAAGCAGCTTGTACTAATGTTCCAGCTTTGTTCTTGGATGTCTCTGATCAAACTCCAATCAACTCCATCA
TCTTCTCACATGAAGATGGTACTAGATTGGGTGTTGAACATTTGGTTGCTTTGGGTCATCAACAAATTGC
TTTGTTGGCTGGTCCATTGTCATCTGTTTCAGCTAGATTGAGATTAGCTGGTTGGCATAAGTACTTGACC
AGAAATCAAATTCAACCTATCGCTGAAAGAGAAGGCGATTGGTCTGCTATGTCTGGTTTTCAACAAACCA
TGCAGATGTTGAACGAAGGTATAGTTCCAACAGCTATGTTGGTTGCTAATGATCAAATGGCTTTGGGTGC
TATGAGAGCTATTACTGAATCTGGTTTGAGAGTTGGTGCCGATATTTCTGTTGTTGGTTACGATGATACC
GAGGATTCTTCTTGTTATATTCCACCATTGACCACCATCAAGCAAGATTTCAGATTATTGGGTCAAACCT
CCGTTGATAGGTTGTTGCAATTGTCTCAAGGTCAAGCTGTTAAGGGTAATCAATTATTGCCAGTCTCCTT
GGTTAAGAGAAAGACTACTTTGGCTCCAAACACTCAAACTGCTTCTCCAAGAGCTTTGGCTGATTCTTTG
ATGCAATTGGCTAGACAAGTTTCCAGATTGGAATCAGGTCAAGGTTCTGGTTCTCCACCAAAAAAGAAAA
GAAAGGTTGGATCCTGAGACCAGACCAATAAAAAACGCCCGGCGGCAACCGAGCGTTCTGAACAAATCCA
GATGGAGTTCTGAGGTCATTACTGGATCTATCAACAGGAGTCCAAGCGAGCTCGATATCAAATTACGCCC
CGCCCTGCCACTCATCGCAGTACTGTTGTAATTCATTAAGCATTCTGCCGACATGGAAGCCATCACAAAC
GGCATGATGAACCTGAATCGCCAGCGGCATCAGCACCTTGTCGCCTTGCGTATAATATTTGCCCATGGTG
AAAACGGGGGCGAAGAAGTTGTCCATATTGGCCACGTTTAAATCAAAACTGGTGAAACTCACCCAGGGAT
TGGCTGAAACGAAAAACATATTCTCAATAAACCCTTTAGGGAAATAGGCCAGGTTTTCACCGTAACACGC
CACATCTTGCGAATATATGTGTAGAAACTGCCGGAAATCGTCGTGGTATTCACTCCAGAGCGATGAAAAC
GTTTCAGTTTGCTCATGGAAAACGGTGTAACAAGGGTGAACACTATCCCATATCACCAGCTCACCGTCTT
TCATTGCCATACGAAATTCCGGATGAGCATTCATCAGGCGGGCAAGAATGTGAATAAAGGCCGGATAAAA
CTTGTGCTTATTTTTCTTTACGGTCTTTAAAAAGGCCGTAATATCCAGCTGAACGGTCTGGTTATAGGTA
CATTGAGCAACTGACTGAAATGCCTCAAAATGTTCTTTACGATGCCATTGGGATATATCAACGGTGGTAT
ATCCAGTGATTTTTTTCTCCATTTTAGCTTCCTTAGCTCCTGAAAATCTCGATAACTCAAAAAATACGCC
CGGTAGTGATCTTATTTCATTATGGTGAAAGTTGGAACCTCTTACGTGCCCGATCAATCATGACCAAAAT
CCCTTAACGTGAGTTTTCGTTCCACTGAGCGTCAGACCCCGTAGAAAAGATCAAAGGATCTTCTTGAGAT
CCTTTTTTTCTGCGCGTAATCTGCTGCTTGCAAACAAAAAAACCACCGCTACCAGCGGTGGTTTGTTTGC
CGGATCAAGAGCTACCAACTCTTTTTCCGAAGGTAACTGGCTTCAGCAGAGCGCAGATACCAAATACTGT
TCTTCTAGTGTAGCCGTAGTTAGGCCACCACTTCAAGAACTCTGTAGCACCGCCTACATACCTCGCTCTG
CTAATCCTGTTACCAGTGGCTGCTGCCAGTGGCGATAAGTCGTGTCTTACCGGGTTGGACTCAAGACGAT
AGTTACCGGATAAGGCGCAGCGGTCGGGCTGAACGGGGGGTTCGTGCACACAGCCCAGCTTGGAGCGAAC
GACCTACACCGAACTGAGATACCTACAGCGTGAGCTATGAGAAAGCGCCACGCTTCCCGAAGGGAGAAAG
GCGGACAGGTATCCGGTAAGCGGCAGGGTCGGAACAGGAGAGCGCACGAGGGAGCTTCCAGGGGGAAACG
CCTGGTATCTTTATAGTCCTGTCGGGTTTCGCCACCTCTGACTTGAGCGTCGATTTTTGTGATGCTCGTC
AGGGGGGCGGAGCCTATGGAAAAACGCCAGCAACGCGGCCTTTTTACGGTTCCTGGCCTTTTGCTGGCCT
TTTGCTCACATGTTCTTTCCTGCGTTATCCCCTGATTCTGTGGATAACCGT
